>Addgene plasmid #87661 | pLentiN MmuPV1 E6 | addgene full sequence | sequence record 173663 | Addgene NGS Result
GACTACAAGGATGACGATGACAAGCTCGATGGAGGATACCCATACGATGTTCCAGATTACGCTGATATCG
GATCCGAAATCGGCAAAGGCTACACTCTCGAGGAGGTGCTTAGATATTCTAACAAAGATGTCGTGGATTT
TCATTTGTCTTGTGCTTTTTGCTCTACTACTATGGATCATAACGAGAAGGCCAGATTCATACAGGCTAAA
TTGAAATGTGTTGTTAGAGATTTTGCTTTTAAAGGTGCTTGTATTGTGTGCCGCAGACAGCTTGCTTGCA
AGGAAAAGCTTTTGCATACTAGAGTTACAGGGGAGGCTGATTTGGTAGAGTGCATGGCTGGCAAGAATAT
TGTGTTTGTTACTGTAAGATGTGTTACGTGCCTGGCACTCCTTACTGCCTCTGAAAAGCTTGATGCCAAA
GCGTGCGGCTTGCCATTTCACTTGGTGCGCCACATGTGGAGAGGCTACTGCGGGTTCTGCAAACCATTAC
TATAAAAGGGTGGGCGCGCCGACCCAGCTTTCTTGTACAAAGTGGTTGATATCCAGCACAGTGGCGGCCG
CTCGAGTCTAGAGGGCCCGCGGTTCGAAGGTAAGCCTATCCCTAACCCTCTCCTCGGTCTCGATTCTACG
CGTACCGGTTAGTAATGATCGACAATCAACCTCTGGATTACAAAATTTGTGAAAGATTGACTGGTATTCT
TAACTATGTTGCTCCTTTTACGCTATGTGGATACGCTGCTTTAATGCCTTTGTATCATGCTATTGCTTCC
CGTATGGCTTTCATTTTCTCCTCCTTGTATAAATCCTGGTTGCTGTCTCTTTATGAGGAGTTGTGGCCCG
TTGTCAGGCAACGTGGCGTGGTGTGCACTGTGTTTGCTGACGCAACCCCCACTGGTTGGGGCATTGCCAC
CACCTGTCAGCTCCTTTCCGGGACTTTCGCTTTCCCCCTCCCTATTGCCACGGCGGAACTCATCGCCGCC
TGCCTTGCCCGCTGCTGGACAGGGGCTCGGCTGTTGGGCACTGACAATTCCGTGGTGTTGTCGGGGAAGC
TGACGTCCTTTCCATGGCTGCTCGCCTGTGTTGCCACCTGGATTCTGCGCGGGACGTCCTTCTGCTACGT
CCCTTCGGCCCTCAATCCAGCGGACCTTCCTTCCCGCGGCCTGCTGCCGGCTCTGCGGCCTCTTCCGCGT
CTTCGCCTTCGCCCTCAGACGAGTCGGATCTCCCTTTGGGCCGCCTCCCCGCCTGGCGATGGTACCGGTG
TGGAAAGTCCCCAGGCTCCCCAGCAGGCAGAAGTATGCAAAGCATGCATCTCAATTAGTCAGCAACCAGG
TGTGGAAAGTCCCCAGGCTCCCCAGCAGGCAGAAGTATGCAAAGCATGCATCTCAATTAGTCAGCAACCA
TAGTCCCGCCCCTAACTCCGCCCATCCCGCCCCTAACTCCGCCCAGTTCCGCCCATTCTCCGCCCCATGG
CTGACTAATTTTTTTTATTTATGCAGAGGCCGAGGCCGCCTCTGCCTCTGAGCTATTCCAGAAGTAGTGA
GGAGGCTTTTTTGGAGGCCTAGGCTTTTGCAAAAAGCTCCCGGGAGCTTGTATATCCATTTTCGGATCTG
ATCAGCACGTGTTGACAATTAATCATCGGCATAGTATATCGGCATAGTATAATACGACAAGGTGAGGAAC
TAAACCATGGCCAAGCCTTTGTCTCAAGAAGAATCCACCCTCATTGAAAGAGCAACGGCTACAATCAACA
GCATCCCCATCTCTGAAGACTACAGCGTCGCCAGCGCAGCTCTCTCTAGCGACGGCCGCATCTTCACTGG
TGTCAATGTATATCATTTTACTGGGGGACCTTGTGCAGAACTCGTGGTGCTGGGCACTGCTGCTGCTGCG
GCAGCTGGCAACCTGACTTGTATCGTCGCGATCGGAAATGAGAACAGGGGCATCTTGAGCCCCTGCGGAC
GGTGCCGACAGGTGCTTCTCGATCTGCATCCTGGGATCAAAGCCATAGTGAAGGACAGTGATGGACAGCC
GACGGCAGTTGGGATTCGTGAATTGCTGCCCTCTGGTTATGTGTGGGAGGGCTAAGCACAATTCGAGCTC
GGTACCTTTAAGACCAATGACTTACAAGGCAGCTGTAGATCTTAGCCACTTTTTAAAAGAAAAGGGGGGA
CTGGAAGGGCTAATTCACTCCCAACGAAGACAAGATCTGCTTTTTGCTTGTACTGGGTCTCTCTGGTTAG
ACCAGATCTGAGCCTGGGAGCTCTCTGGCTAACTAGGGAACCCACTGCTTAAGCCTCAATAAAGCTTGCC
TTGAGTGCTTCAAGTAGTGTGTGCCCGTCTGTTGTGTGACTCTGGTAACTAGAGATCCCTCAGACCCTTT
TAGTCAGTGTGGAAAATCTCTAGCAGTAGTAGTTCATGTCATCTTATTATTCAGTATTTATAACTTGCAA
AGAAATGAATATCAGAGAGTGAGAGGAACTTGTTTATTGCAGCTTATAATGGTTACAAATAAAGCAATAG
CATCACAAATTTCACAAATAAAGCATTTTTTTCACTGCATTCTAGTTGTGGTTTGTCCAAACTCATCAAT
GTATCTTATCATGTCTGGCTCTAGCTATCCCGCCCCTAACTCCGCCCATCCCGCCCCTAACTCCGCCCAG
TTCCGCCCATTCTCCGCCCCATGGCTGACTAATTTTTTTTATTTATGCAGAGGCCGAGGCCGCCTCGGCC
TCTGAGCTATTCCAGAAGTAGTGAGGAGGCTTTTTTGGAGGCCTAGGGACGTACCCAATTCGCCCTATAG
TGAGTCGTATTACGCGCGCTCACTGGCCGTCGTTTTACAACGTCGTGACTGGGAAAACCCTGGCGTTACC
CAACTTAATCGCCTTGCAGCACATCCCCCTTTCGCCAGCTGGCGTAATAGCGAAGAGGCCCGCACCGATC
GCCCTTCCCAACAGTTGCGCAGCCTGAATGGCGAATGGG
[124 nt withheld, positions 2980-3103]
C
[91 nt withheld, positions 3105-3195]
A
[49 nt withheld, positions 3197-3245]
CCTTTGACGTTGGAGTCCACGTTCTTT
[37 nt withheld, positions 3273-3309]
ACCCTATCTCGGTCTATTCTTTTGATTTATAAGGGATTTTGCCGATTTCGGCCTATTGGTTAAAAAATGA
GCTGATTTAACAAAAATTTAACGCGAATTTTAACAAAATATTAACGCTTACAATTTAGGTGGCACTTTTC
GGGGAAATGTGCGCGGAACCCCTATTTGTTTATTTTTCTAAATACATTCAAATATGTATCCGCTCATGAG
ACAATAACCCTGATAAATGCTTCAATAATATTGAAAAAGGAAGAGTATGAGTATTCAACATTTCCGTGTC
GCCCTTATTCCCTTTTTTGCGGCATTTTGCCTTCCTGTTTTTGCTCACCCAGAAACGCTGGTGAAAGTAA
AAGATGCTGAAGATCAGTTGGGTGCACGAGTGGGTTACATCGAACTGGATCTCAACAGCGGTAAGATCCT
TGAGAGTTTTCGCCCCGAAGAACGTTTTCCAATGATGAGCACTTTTAAAGTTCTGCTATGTGGCGCGGTA
TTATCCCGTATTGACGCCGGGCAAGAGCAACTCGGTCGCCGCATACACTATTCTCAGAATGACTTGGTTG
AGTACTCACCAGTCACAGAAAAGCATCTTACGGATGGCATGACAGTAAGAGAATTATGCAGTGCTGCCAT
AACCATGAGTGATAACACTGCGGCCAACTTACTTCTGACAACGATCGGAGGACCGAAGGAGCTAACCGCT
TTTTTGCACAACATGGGGGATCATGTAACTCGCCTTGATCGTTGGGAACCGGAGCTGAATGAAGCCATAC
CAAACGACGAGCGTGACACCACGATGCCTGTAGCAATGGCAACAACGTTGCGCAAACTATTAACTGGCGA
ACTACTTACTCTAGCTTCCCGGCAACAATTAATAGACTGGATGGAGGCGGATAAAGTTGCAGGACCACTT
CTGCGCTCGGCCCTTCCGGCTGGCTGGTTTATTGCTGATAAATCTGGAGCCGGTGAGCGTGGGTCTCGCG
GTATCATTGCAGCACTGGGGCCAGATGGTAAGCCCTCCCGTATCGTAGTTATCTACACGACGGGGAGTCA
GGCAACTATGGATGAACGAAATAGACAGATCGCTGAGATAGGTGCCTCACTGATTAAGCATTGGTAACTG
TCAGACCAAGTTTACTCATATATACTTTAGATTGATTTAAAACTTCATTTTTAATTTAAAAGGATCTAGG
TGAAGATCCTTTTTGATAATCTCATGACCAAAATCCCTTAACGTGAGTTTTCGTTCCACTGAGCGTCAGA
CCCCGTAGAAAAGATCAAAGGATCTTCTTGAGATCCTTTTTTTCTGCGCGTAATCTGCTGCTTGCAAACA
AAAAAACCACCGCTACCAGCGGTGGTTTGTTTGCCGGATCAAGAGCTACCAACTCTTTTTCCGAAGGTAA
CTGGCTTCAGCAGAGCGCAGATACCAAATACTGTTCTTCTAGTGTAGCCGTAGTTAGGCCACCACTTCAA
GAACTCTGTAGCACCGCCTACATACCTCGCTCTGCTAATCCTGTTACCAGTGGCTGCTGCCAGTGGCGAT
AAGTCGTGTCTTACCGGGTTGGACTCAAGACGATAGTTACCGGATAAGGCGCAGCGGTCGGGCTGAACGG
GGGGTTCGTGCACACAGCCCAGCTTGGAGCGAACGACCTACACCGAACTGAGATACCTACAGCGTGAGCT
ATGAGAAAGCGCCACGCTTCCCGAAGGGAGAAAGGCGGACAGGTATCCGGTAAGCGGCAGGGTCGGAACA
GGAGAGCGCACGAGGGAGCTTCCAGGGGGAAACGCCTGGTATCTTTATAGTCCTGTCGGGTTTCGCCACC
TCTGACTTGAGCGTCGATTTTTGTGATGCTCGTCAGGGGGGCGGAGCCTATGGAAAAACGCCAGCAACGC
GGCCTTTTTACGGTTCCTGGCCTTTTGCTGGCCTTTTGCTCACATGTTCTTTCCTGCGTTATCCCCTGAT
TCTGTGGATAACCGTATTACCGCCTTTGAGTGAGCTGATACCGCTCGCCGCAGCCGAACGACCGAGCGCA
GCGAGTCAGTGAGCGAGGAAGCGGAAGAGCGCCCAATACGCAAACCGCCTCTCCCCGCGCGTTGGCCGAT
TCATTAATGCAGCTGGCACGACAGGTTTCCCGACTGGAAAGCGGGCAGTGAGCGCAACGCAATTAATGTG
AGTTAGCTCACTCATTAGGCACCCCAGGCTTTACACTTTATGCTTCCGGCTCGTATGTTGTGTGGAATTG
TGAGCGGATAACAATTTCACACAGGAAACAGCTATGACCATGATTACGCCAAGCGCGCAATTAACCCTCA
CTAAAGGGAACAAAAGCTGGAGCTGCAAGCTTAATGTAGTCTTATGCAATACTCTTGTAGTCTTGCAACA
TGGTAACGATGAGTTAGCAACATGCCTTACAAGGAGAGAAAAAGCACCGTGCATGCCGATTGGTGGAAGT
AAGGTGGTACGATCGTGCCTTATTAGGAAGGCAACAGACGGGTCTGACATGGATTGGACGAACCACTGAA
TTGCCGCATTGCAGAGATATTGTATTTAAGTGCCTAGCTCGATACATAAACGGGTCTCTCTGGTTAGACC
AGATCTGAGCCTGGGAGCTCTCTGGCTAACTAGGGAACCCACTGCTTAAGCCTCAATAAAGCTTGCCTTG
AGTGCTTCAAGTAGTGTGTGCCCGTCTGTTGTGTGACTCTGGTAACTAGAGATCCCTCAGACCCTTTTAG
TCAGTGTGGAAAATCTCTAGCAGTGGCGCCCGAACAGGGACTTGAAAGCGAAAGGGAAACCAGAGGAGCT
CTCTCGACGCAGGACTCGGCTTGCTGAAGCGCGCACGGCAAGAGGCGAGGGGCGGCGACTGGTGAGTACG
CCAAAAATTTTGACTAGCGGAGGCTAGAAGGAGAGAGATGGGTGCGAGAGCGTCAGTATTAAGCGGGGGA
GAATTAGATCGCGATGGGAAAAAATTCGGTTAAGGCCAGGGGGAAAGAAAAAATATAAATTAAAACATAT
AGTATGGGCAAGCAGGGAGCTAGAACGATTCGCAGTTAATCCTGGCCTGTTAGAAACATCAGAAGGCTGT
AGACAAATACTGGGACAGCTACAACCATCCCTTCAGACAGGATCAGAAGAACTTAGATCATTATATAATA
CAGTAGCAACCCTCTATTGTGTGCATCAAAGGATAGAGATAAAAGACACCAAGGAAGCTTTAGACAAGAT
AGAGGAAGAGCAAAACAAAAGTAAGACCACCGCACAGCAAGCGGCCGCTGATCTTCAGACCTGGAGGAGG
AGATATGAGGGACAATTGGAGAAGTGAATTATATAAATATAAAGTAGTAAAAATTGAACCATTAGGAGTA
GCACCCACCAAGGCAAAGAGAAGAGTGGTGCAGAGAGAAAAAAGAGCAGTGGGAATAGGAGCTTTGTTCC
TTGGGTTCTTGGGAGCAGCAGGAAGCACTATGGGCGCAGCGTCAATGACGCTGACGGTACAGGCCAGACA
ATTATTGTCTGGTATAGTGCAGCAGCAGAACAATTTGCTGAGGGCTATTGAGGCGCAACAGCATCTGTTG
CAACTCACAGTCTGGGGCATCAAGCAGCTCCAGGCAAGAATCCTGGCTGTGGAAAGATACCTAAAGGATC
AACAGCTCCTGGGGATTTGGGGTTGCTCTGGAAAACTCATTTGCACCACTGCTGTGCCTTGGAATGCTAG
TTGGAGTAATAAATCTCTGGAACAGATTTGGAATCACACGACCTGGATGGAGTGGGACAGAGAAATTAAC
AATTACACAAGCTTAATACACTCCTTAATTGAAGAATCGCAAAACCAGCAAGAAAAGAATGAACAAGAAT
TATTGGAATTAGATAAATGGGCAAGTTTGTGGAATTGGTTTAACATAACAAATTGGCTGTGGTATATAAA
ATTATTCATAATGATAGTAGGAGGCTTGGTAGGTTTAAGAATAGTTTTTGCTGTACTTTCTATAGTGAAT
AGAGTTAGGCAGGGATATTCACCATTATCGTTTCAGACCCACCTCCCAACCCCGAGGGGACCCGACAGGC
CCGAAGGAATAGAAGAAGAAGGTGGAGAGAGAGACAGAGACAGATCCATTCGATTAGTGAACGGATCTCG
ACGGTATCGGTTAACTTTTAAAAGAAAAGGGGGGATTGGGGGGTACAGTGCAGGGGAAAGAATAGTAGAC
ATAATAGCAACAGACATACAAACTAAAGAATTACAAAAACAAATTACAAAAATTCAAAATTTTATCGATA
AGCTTGGGAGTTCCGCGTTACATAACTTACGGTAAATGGCCCGCCTGGCTGACCGCCCAACGACCCCCGC
CCATTGACGTCAATAATGACGTATGTTCCCATAGTAACGCCAATAGGGACTTTCCATTGACGTCAATGGG
TGGAGTATTTACGGTAAACTGCCCACTTGGCAGTACATCAAGTGTATCATATGCCAAGTACGCCCCCTAT
TGACGTCAATGACGGTAAATGGCCCGCCTGGCATTATGCCCAGTACATGACCTTATGGGACTTTCCTACT
TGGCAGTACATCTACGTATTAGTCATCGCTATTACCATGGTGATGCGGTTTTGGCAGTACATCAATGGGC
GTGGATAGCGGTTTGACTCACGGGGATTTCCAAGTCTCCACCCCATTGACGTCAATGGGAGTTTGTTTTG
GCACCAAAATCAACGGGACTTTCCAAAATGTCGTAACAACTCCGCCCCATTGACGCAAATGGGCGGTAGG
CGTGTACGGTGGGAGGTCTATATAAGCAGAGCTCGTTTAGTGAACCGTCAGATCGCCTGGAGACGCCATC
CACGCTGTTTTGACCTCCATAGAAGACACCGACTCTAGAGGATCCACTAGTCCAGTGTGGTGGAATTCTG
CAGATATCAACAAGTTTGTACAAAAAAGCAGGCTCCGCGGCCGCCCCCTTCACCATG
Features (pLannotate 1.2.2; 34 found; start..end, strand, type, name):
      4..24      +  CDS            FLAG (fragment): FLAG® epitope tag, followed by an enterokinase cleavage site
     37..63      +  CDS            3xHA (fragment): three tandem HA epitope tags
     76..483     +  CDS            E6 (fragment): VE6_MMPV - Protein inferred from homology: Swiss-Prot protein existence level 3. Plays a major role in the induction and maintenance of cellular transformation. E6 associates with host UBE3A/E6-AP ubiquitin- protein ligase and modulates its activity. Protects host keratinocytes from apoptosis by mediating the degradation of host BAK1. May also inhibit host immune response. From Micromys minutus papillomavirus (MmPV) (Old world harvest mouse papillomavirus).
    512..536     -  protein_bind   attB2: mutant version of attB; recombination site for the Gateway® BP reaction BP Clonase™
    589..630     +  CDS            V5 tag: epitope tag from simian virus 5
    654..1242    +  misc_feature   WPRE: woodchuck hepatitis virus posttranscriptional regulatory element
   1257..1573    +  promoter       SV40 promoter: SV40 enhancer and early promoter
   1621..1668    +  promoter       EM7 promoter: synthetic bacterial promoter&nbsp
   1687..2085    +  CDS            BSD: blasticidin S deaminase; Aspergillus terreus BSD; confers resistance to blasticidin
   2102..2170    +  CDS            nef (fragment): NEF_HV1Z2 - Experimental evidence at protein level: Swiss-Prot protein existence level 1. Extracellular Nef protein targets CD4(+) T-lymphocytes for apoptosis by interacting with CXCR4 surface receptors. From Human immunodeficiency virus type 1 group M subtype D (isolate Z2/CDC-Z34) (HIV-1).
   2172..2405    +  LTR            3' LTR (ΔU3): self-inactivating 3' long terminal repeat (LTR) from HIV-1
   2477..2598    +  polyA_signal   SV40 poly(A) signal: SV40 polyadenylation signal
   2638..2773    +  rep_origin     SV40 ori: SV40 origin of replication
   2794..2812    -  promoter       T7 promoter: promoter for bacteriophage T7 RNA polymerase
   2820..2975    +  CDS            lacZα (fragment): LacZα fragment of β-galactosidase; lacZ fragment
   2980..3408    +  rep_origin     f1 ori (sequence partly withheld): f1 bacteriophage origin of replication; arrow indicates direction of (+) strand synthesis
   3461..3565    +  promoter       AmpR promoter: bla
   3566..4426    +  CDS            AmpR: β-lactamase; bla; confers resistance to ampicillin, carbenicillin, and related antibiotics
   4597..5185    +  rep_origin     ori: high-copy-number ColE1/pMB1/pBR322/pUC origin of replication
   5368..5460    +  CDS            lacI (fragment): lac repressor; lacI; The lac repressor binds to the lac operator to inhibit transcription in E. coli. This inhibition can be relieved by adding lactose or isopropyl-β-D-thiogalactopyranoside (IPTG).
   5473..5494    +  protein_bind   CAP binding site: CAP binding activates transcription in the presence of cAMP. E. coli catabolite activator protein
   5509..5539    +  promoter       lac promoter: promoter for the E. coli lac operon
   5547..5563    +  protein_bind   lac operator: The lac repressor binds to the lac operator to inhibit transcription in E. coli. This inhibition can be relieved by adding lactose or isopropyl-β-D-thiogalactopyranoside (IPTG). lac repressor encoded by lacI
   5608..5626    +  promoter       T3 promoter: promoter for bacteriophage T3 RNA polymerase
   5654..5880    +  promoter       RSV promoter: Rous sarcoma virus enhancer/promoter
   5881..6061    +  LTR            5' LTR (truncated): truncated 5' long terminal repeat (LTR) from HIV-1
   6108..6233    +  misc_feature   HIV-1 Ψ: packaging signal of human immunodeficiency virus type 1
   6217..6580    +  CDS            HIV-1 gag (fragment): gag protein from human immunodeficiency virus 1; gag
   6726..6959    +  misc_feature   RRE: The Rev response element (RRE) of HIV-1 allows for Rev-dependent mRNA export from the nucleus to the cytoplasm.
   7336..7436    +  CDS            Rev (fragment): human immunodeficiency virus 1 (HIV-1) Rev protein; rev; enhances nuclear export of unspliced and incompletely spliced viral mRNAs
   7455..7572    +  misc_feature   cPPT/CTS: central polypurine tract and central termination sequence of HIV-1
   7595..7898    +  enhancer       CMV enhancer: human cytomegalovirus immediate early enhancer
   7899..8102    +  promoter       CMV promoter: human cytomegalovirus (CMV) immediate early promoter
   8219..8243    +  protein_bind   attB1: mutant version of attB; recombination site for the Gateway® BP reaction BP Clonase™
