[The description below was written by a language model from this plasmid's Addgene catalogue record and pLannotate feature annotations shown in this document.]
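Description:
pLentiN MmuPV1 E6 is a third-generation-style, self-inactivating HIV-1 lentiviral expression plasmid built on the pLenti6.3/V5 DEST backbone by Gateway cloning. It expresses the E6 protein of the mouse papillomavirus MmuPV1 in mammalian cells. In bacteria it is maintained through a high-copy ColE1/pUC-type origin and selected with ampicillin via the β-lactamase gene. An f1 origin and remnants of a lac/T7/T3 cloning region are also present. The catalogue gives a total size of about 8.6 kb, whereas the sequenced record behind the feature table is 8,266 nt, so the listed sizes are approximate.

The viral transcript is driven by an RSV promoter fused to a truncated 5' LTR. It carries the Ψ packaging signal with a partial gag segment, the RRE for Rev-dependent nuclear export, and the cPPT/CTS, and it ends in a ΔU3 3' LTR that disables LTR promoter activity after integration. Within this frame, the CMV enhancer/promoter drives the insert, which lies between the attB1 and attB2 recombination scars. The short E6 open reading frame carries N-terminal FLAG and HA epitopes for detection or affinity purification. The automated annotation matches E6 only by homology to a related rodent papillomavirus protein. A backbone V5 tag lies downstream of attB2, but the record does not say whether it is translated. A WPRE follows to enhance transcript expression. A separate SV40 promoter/EM7 cassette expresses blasticidin S deaminase, which allows selection of transduced cells.

The construct is used to make lentiviral particles for stable E6 expression. The associated work examines how cutaneous papillomavirus E6 proteins target NOTCH and TGF-β tumour suppressor pathways in keratinocytes.
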