Addgene plasmid #87661: pLentiN MmuPV1 E6
Purpose: Lentiviral expression of MmuPV1 E6
Depositing lab: Karl Munger. Depositing organization: Tufts University. Publication: Cutaneous HPV8 and MmuPV1 E6 Proteins Target the NOTCH and TGF-beta Tumor Suppressors to Inhibit Differentiation and Sustain Keratinocyte Proliferation. Meyers JM, Uberoi A, Grace M, Lambert PF, Munger K. PLoS Pathog. 2017 Jan 20;13(1):e1006171. doi: 10.1371/journal.ppat.1006171. PPATHOGENS-D-16-02140 PubMed 28107544.
Backbone
  Vector backbone: pLenti6.3/V5 DEST
  Backbone size w/o insert (bp): 9387
  Total vector size (bp): 8600
  Vector type: Lentiviral
  Selectable markers: Blasticidin
Growth in bacteria
  Bacterial resistance: Ampicillin, 100 μg/mL
  Growth temperature: 37°C
  Growth strain: NEB Stable
  Copy number: High Copy
Gene/Insert
  Gene/Insert name: MmuPV1 E6
  Species: MmuPV1
  Insert size (bp): 422
  Promoter: CMV
  Tag / fusion protein: Flag (N terminal on insert); HA (N terminal on insert)
  Cloning method: Gateway Cloning
  Sequencing primers: 5′ CMV forward; 3′ V5 Reverse
Terms and licenses: Academic/Nonprofit Terms; Industry Terms: Not Available to Industry
How to cite: pLentiN MmuPV1 E6 was a gift from Karl Munger (Addgene plasmid # 87661 ; http://n2t.net/addgene:87661 ; RRID:Addgene_87661)
