>Addgene plasmid #87661 | pLentiN MmuPV1 E6 | depositor partial sequence | sequence record 170934 | Insert
ATGGACTACAAGGATGACGATGACAAGCTCGATGGAGGATACCCATACGATGTTCCAGATTACGCTGATA
TCGGATCCGAAATCGGCAAAGGCTACACTCTCGAGGAGGTGCTTAGATATTCTAACAAAGATGTCGTGGA
TTTTCATTTGTCTTGTGCTTTTTGCTCTACTACTATGGATCATAACGAGAAGGCCAGATTCATACAGGCT
AAATTGAAATGTGTTGTTAGAGATTTTGCTTTTAAAGGTGCTTGTATTGTGTGCCGCAGACAGCTTGCTT
GCAAGGAAAAGCTTTTGCATACTAGAGTTACAGGGGAGGCTGATTTGGTAGAGTGCATGGCTGGCAAGAA
TATTGTGTTTGTTACTGTAAGATGTGTTACGTGCCTGGCACTCCTTACTGCCTCTGAAAAGCTTGATGCC
AAAGCGTGCGGCTTGCCATTTCACTTGGTGCGCCACATGTGGAGAGGCTACTGCGGGTTCTGCAAACCAT
TACTATAA
